>Addgene plasmid #53121 | pLenti-sgRNA-Lib | addgene full sequence | sequence record 193670 | Addgene NGS Result
GACATTGATTATTGACTAGTTATTAATAGTAATCAATTACGGGGTCATTAGTTCATAGCCCATATATGGA
GTTCCGCGTTACATAACTTACGGTAAATGGCCCGCCTGGCTGACCGCCCAACGACCCCCGCCCATTGACG
TCAATAATGACGTATGTTCCCATAGTAACGCCAATAGGGACTTTCCATTGACGTCAATGGGTGGAGTATT
TACGGTAAACTGCCCACTTGGCAGTACATCAAGTGTATCATATGCCAAGTACGCCCCCTATTGACGTCAA
TGACGGTAAATGGCCCGCCTGGCATTATGCCCAGTACATGACCTTATGGGACTTTCCTACTTGGCAGTAC
ATCTACGTATTAGTCATCGCTATTACCATGGTGATGCGGTTTTGGCAGTACATCAATGGGCGTGGATAGC
GGTTTGACTCACGGGGATTTCCAAGTCTCCACCCCATTGACGTCAATGGGAGTTTGTTTTGGCACCAAAA
TCAACGGGACTTTCCAAAATGTCGTAACAACTCCGCCCCATTGACGCAAATGGGCGGTAGGCGTGTACGG
TGGGAGGTCTATATAAGCAGCGCGTTTTGCCTGTACTGGGTCTCTCTGGTTAGACCAGATCTGAGCCTGG
GAGCTCTCTGGCTAACTAGGGAACCCACTGCTTAAGCCTCAATAAAGCTTGCCTTGAGTGCTTCAAGTAG
TGTGTGCCCGTCTGTTGTGTGACTCTGGTAACTAGAGATCCCTCAGACCCTTTTAGTCAGTGTGGAAAAT
CTCTAGCAGTGGCGCCCGAACAGGGACTTGAAAGCGAAAGGGAAACCAGAGGAGCTCTCTCGACGCAGGA
CTCGGCTTGCTGAAGCGCGCACGGCAAGAGGCGAGGGGCGGCGACTGGTGAGTACGCCAAAAATTTTGAC
TAGCGGAGGCTAGAAGGAGAGAGATGGGTGCGAGAGCGTCAGTATTAAGCGGGGGAGAATTAGATCGCGA
TGGGAAAAAATTCGGTTAAGGCCAGGGGGAAAGAAAAAATATAAATTAAAACATATAGTATGGGCAAGCA
GGGAGCTAGAACGATTCGCAGTTAATCCTGGCCTGTTAGAAACATCAGAAGGCTGTAGACAAATACTGGG
ACAGCTACAACCATCCCTTCAGACAGGATCAGAAGAACTTAGATCATTATATAATACAGTAGCAACCCTC
TATTGTGTGCATCAAAGGATAGAGATAAAAGACACCAAGGAAGCTTTAGACAAGATAGAGGAAGAGCAAA
ACAAAAGTAAGACCACCGCACAGCAAGCGGCCGGCCGCTGATCTTCAGACCTGGAGGAGGAGATATGAGG
GACAATTGGAGAAGTGAATTATATAAATATAAAGTAGTAAAAATTGAACCATTAGGAGTAGCACCCACCA
AGGCAAAGAGAAGAGTGGTGCAGAGAGAAAAAAGAGCAGTGGGAATAGGAGCTTTGTTCCTTGGGTTCTT
GGGAGCAGCAGGAAGCACTATGGGCGCAGCGTCAATGACGCTGACGGTACAGGCCAGACAATTATTGTCT
GGTATAGTGCAGCAGCAGAACAATTTGCTGAGGGCTATTGAGGCGCAACAGCATCTGTTGCAACTCACAG
TCTGGGGCATCAAGCAGCTCCAGGCAAGAATCCTGGCTGTGGAAAGATACCTAAAGGATCAACAGCTCCT
GGGGATTTGGGGTTGCTCTGGAAAACTCATTTGCACCACTGCTGTGCCTTGGAATGCTAGTTGGAGTAAT
AAATCTCTGGAACAGATTTGGAATCACACGACCTGGATGGAGTGGGACAGAGAAATTAACAATTACACAA
GCTTAATACACTCCTTAATTGAAGAATCGCAAAACCAGCAAGAAAAGAATGAACAAGAATTATTGGAATT
AGATAAATGGGCAAGTTTGTGGAATTGGTTTAACATAACAAATTGGCTGTGGTATATAAAATTATTCATA
ATGATAGTAGGAGGCTTGGTAGGTTTAAGAATAGTTTTTGCTGTACTTTCTATAGTGAATAGAGTTAGGC
AGGGATATTCACCATTATCGTTTCAGACCCACCTCCCAACCCCGAGGGGACCCGACAGGCCCGAAGGAAT
AGAAGAAGAAGGTGGAGAGAGAGACAGAGACAGATCCATTCGATTAGTGAACGGATCGGCACTGCGTGCG
CCAATTCTGCAGACAAATGGCAGTATTCATCCACAATTTTAAAAGAAAAGGGGGGATTGGGGGGTACAGT
GCAGGGGAAAGAATAGTAGACATAATAGCAACAGACATACAAACTAAAGAATTACAAAAACAAATTACAA
AAATTCAAAATTTTCGGGTTTATTACAGGGACAGCAGAGATCCAGTTTGGTTAGTACCGGGCCCGCTCTA
GAGGTACCAAGGTCTGGCAGGAAGAGGGCCTATTTCCCATGATTCCTTCATATTTGCATATACGATACAA
GGCTGTTAGAGAGATAATTAGAATTAATTTGACTGTAAACACAAAGATATTAGTACAAAATACGTGACGT
AGAAAGTAATAATTTCTTGGGTAGTTTGCAGTTTTAAAATTATGTTTTAAAATGGACTATCATATGCTTA
CCGTAACTTGAAAGTATTTCGATTTCTTGGCTTTATATATCTTGTGGAAAGGACGAAACACCGAGAGACG
CTGGCTTATCGAAATTAATACGACTCACTATAGGGAGACCCAAGCTGGCTAGTTAAGCTATCAACAAGTT
TGTACAAAAAAGCTGAACGAGAAACGTAAAATGATATAAATATCAATATATTAAATTAGATTTTGCATAA
AAAACAGACTACATAATACTGTAAAACACAACATATCCAGTCACTATGAATCAACTACTTAGATGGTATT
AGTGACCTGTAGTCGACCGACAGCCTTCCAAATGTTCTTCGGGTGATGCTGCCAACTTAGTCGACCGACA
GCCTTCCAAATGTTCTTCTCAAACGGAATCGTCGTATCCAGCCTACTCGCTATTGTCCTCAATGCCGTAT
TAAATCATAAAAAGAAATAAGAAAAAGAGGTGCGAGCCTCTTTTTTGTGTGACAAAATAAAAACATCTAC
CTATTCATATACGCTAGTGTCATAGTCCTGAAAATCATCTGCATCAAGAACAATTTCACAACTCTTATAC
TTTTCTCTTACAAGTCGTTCGGCTTCATCTGGATTTTCAGCCTCTATACTTACTAAACGTGATAAAGTTT
CTGTAATTTCTACTGTATCGACCTGCAGACTGGCTGTGTATAAGGGAGCCTGACATTTATATTCCCCAGA
ACATCAGGTTAATGGCGTTTTTGATGTCATTTTCGCGGTGGCTGAGATCAGCCACTTCTTCCCCGATAAC
GGAGACCGGCACACTGGCCATATCGGTGGTCATCATGCGCCAGCTTTCATCCCCGATATGCACCACCGGG
TAAAGTTCACGGGAGACTTTATCTGACAGCAGACGTGCACTGGCCAGGGGGATCACCATCCGTCGCCCGG
GCGTGTCAATAATATCACTCTGTACATCCACAAACAGACGATAACGGCTCTCTCTTTTATAGGTGTAAAC
CTTAAACTGCATTTCACCAGCCCCTGTTCTCGTCAGCAAAAGAGCCGTTCATTTCAATAAACCGGGCGAC
CTCAGCCATCCCTTCCTGATTTTCCGCTTTCCAGCGTTCGGCACGCAGACGACGGGCTTCATTCTGCATG
GTTGTGCTTACCAGACCGGAGATATTGACATCATATATGCCTTGAGCAACTGATAGCTGTCGCTGTCAAC
TGTCACTGTAATACGCTGCTTCATAGCATACCTCTTTTTGACATACTTCGGGTATACATATCAGTATATA
TTCTTATACCGCAAAAATCAGCGCGCAAATACGCATACTGTTATCTGGCTTTTAGTAAGCCGGATCCACG
CGGCGTTTACGCCCCCCCTGCCACTCATCGCAGTACTGTTGTAATTCATTAAGCATTCTGCCGACATGGA
AGCCATCACAAACGGCATGATGAACCTGAATCGCCAGCGGCATCAGCACCTTGTCGCCTTGCGTATAATA
TTTGCCCATGGTGAAAACGGGGGCGAAGAAGTTGTCCATATTGGCCACGTTTAAATCAAAACTGGTGAAA
CTCACCCAGGGATTGGCTGAGACGAAAAACATATTCTCAATAAACCCTTTAGGGAAATAGGCCAGGTTTT
CACCGTAACACGCCACATCTTGCGAATATATGTGTAGAAACTGCCGGAAATCGTCGTGGTATTCACTCCA
GAGCGATGAAAACGTTTCAGTTTGCTCATGGAAAACGGTGTAACAAGGGTGAACACTATCCCATATCACC
AGCTCACCGTCTTTCATTGCCATACGGAATTCCGGATGAGCATTCATCAGGCGGGCAAGAATGTGAATAA
AGGCCGGATAAAACTTGTGCTTATTTTTCTTTACGGTCTTTAAAAAGGCCGTAATATCCAGCTGAACGGT
CTGGTTATAGGTACATTGAGCAACTGACTGAAATGCCTCAAAATGTTCTTTACGATGCCATTGGGATATA
TCAACGGTGGTATATCCAGTGATTTTTTTCTCCATTTTAGCTTCCTTAGCTCCTGAAAATCTCGATAACT
CAAAAAATACGCCCGGTAGTGATCTTATTTCATTATGGTGAAAGTTGGAACCTCTTACGTGCCGATCAAC
GTCTCATTTTCGCCAAAAGTTGGCCCAGGGCTTCCCGGTATCAACAGGGACACCAGGATTTATTTATTCT
GCGAAGTGATCTTCCGTCACAGGTATTTATTCGGCGCAAAGTGCGTCGGGTGATGCTGCCAACTTAGTCG
ACTACAGGTCACTAATACCATCTAAGTAGTTGATTCATAGTGACTGGATATGTTGTGTTTTACAGTATTA
TGTAGTCTGTTTTTTATGCAAAATCTAATTTAATATATTGATATTTATATCATTTTACGTTTCTCGTTCA
GCTTTCTTGTACAAAGTGGTTGATCTAGAGGGCCCGCGGTTCGAACGTCTCTGTTTTAGAGCTAGAAATA
GCAAGTTAAAATAAGGCTAGTCCGTTATCAACTTGAAAAAGTGGCACCGAGTCGGTGCTTTTTTTCTCGA
GGTCGACGGTATCGATAAGCTCGCTTCACGAGATTCCAGCAGGTCGAGGGACCTAATAACTTCGTATAGC
ATACATTATACGAAGTTATATTAAGGGTTCCAAGCTTAAGCGGCCGCGTGGATAACCGTATTACCGCCAT
GCATTAGTTATTAATAGTAATCAATTACGGGGTCATTAGTTCATAGCCCATATATGGAGTTCCGCGTTAC
ATAACTTACGGTAAATGGCCCGCCTGGCTGACCGCCCAACGACCCCCGCCCATTGACGTCAATAATGACG
TATGTTCCCATAGTAACGCCAATAGGGACTTTCCATTGACGTCAATGGGTGGAGTATTTACGGTAAACTG
CCCACTTGGCAGTACATCAAGTGTATCATATGCCAAGTACGCCCCCTATTGACGTCAATGACGGTAAATG
GCCCGCCTGGCATTATGCCCAGTACATGACCTTATGGGACTTTCCTACTTGGCAGTACATCTACGTATTA
GTCATCGCTATTACCATGGTGATGCGGTTTTGGCAGTACATCAATGGGCGTGGATAGCGGTTTGACTCAC
GGGGATTTCCAAGTCTCCACCCCATTGACGTCAATGGGAGTTTGTTTTGGCACCAAAATCAACGGGACTT
TCCAAAATGTCGTAACAACTCCGCCCCATTGACGCAAATGGGCGGTAGGCGTGTACGGTGGGAGGTCTAT
ATAAGCAGAGCTGGTTTAGTGAACCGTCAGATCCGCTAGCGCTACCGGTCGCCACCATGGTGAGCAAGGG
CGAGGAGCTGTTCACCGGGGTGGTGCCCATCCTGGTCGAGCTGGACGGCGACGTAAACGGCCACAAGTTC
AGCGTGTCCGGCGAGGGCGAGGGCGATGCCACCTACGGCAAGCTGACCCTGAAGTTCATCTGCACCACCG
GCAAGCTGCCCGTGCCCTGGCCCACCCTCGTGACCACCCTGACCTACGGCGTGCAGTGCTTCAGCCGCTA
CCCCGACCACATGAAGCAGCACGACTTCTTCAAGTCCGCCATGCCCGAAGGCTACGTCCAGGAGCGCACC
ATCTTCTTCAAGGACGACGGCAACTACAAGACCCGCGCCGAGGTGAAGTTCGAGGGCGACACCCTGGTGA
ACCGCATCGAGCTGAAGGGCATCGACTTCAAGGAGGACGGCAACATCCTGGGGCACAAGCTGGAGTACAA
CTACAACAGCCACAACGTCTATATCATGGCCGACAAGCAGAAGAACGGCATCAAGGTGAACTTCAAGATC
CGCCACAACATCGAGGACGGCAGCGTGCAGCTCGCCGACCACTACCAGCAGAACACCCCCATCGGCGACG
GCCCCGTGCTGCTGCCCGACAACCACTACCTGAGCACCCAGTCCGCCCTGAGCAAAGACCCCAACGAGAA
GCGCGATCACATGGTCCTGCTGGAGTTCGTGACCGCCGCCGGGATCACTCTCGGCATGGACGAGCTGTAC
AAGTAGGAATTCGTCGAGGGACCTAATAACTTCGTATAGCATACATTATACGAAGTTATACATGTTTAAG
GGTTCCGGTTCCACTAGGTACAATTCGATATCAAGCTTATCGATAATCAACCTCTGGATTACAAAATTTG
TGAAAGATTGACTGGTATTCTTAACTATGTTGCTCCTTTTACGCTATGTGGATACGCTGCTTTAATGCCT
TTGTATCATGCTATTGCTTCCCGTATGGCTTTCATTTTCTCCTCCTTGTATAAATCCTGGTTGCTGTCTC
TTTATGAGGAGTTGTGGCCCGTTGTCAGGCAACGTGGCGTGGTGTGCACTGTGTTTGCTGACGCAACCCC
CACTGGTTGGGGCATTGCCACCACCTGTCAGCTCCTTTCCGGGACTTTCGCTTTCCCCCTCCCTATTGCC
ACGGCGGAACTCATCGCCGCCTGCCTTGCCCGCTGCTGGACAGGGGCTCGGCTGTTGGGCACTGACAATT
CCGTGGTGTTGTCGGGGAAATCATCGTCCTTTCCTTGGCTGCTCGCCTGTGTTGCCACCTGGATTCTGCG
CGGGACGTCCTTCTGCTACGTCCCTTCGGCCCTCAATCCAGCGGACCTTCCTTCCCGCGGCCTGCTGCCG
GCTCTGCGGCCTCTTCCGCGTCTTCGCCTTCGCCCTCAGACGAGTCGGATCTCCCTTTGGGCCGCCTCCC
CGCATCGATACCGTCGACCTCGATCGAGACCTAGAAAAACATGGAGCAATCACAAGTAGCAATACAGCAG
CTACCAATGCTGATTGTGCCTGGCTAGAAGCACAAGAGGAGGAGGAGGTGGGTTTTCCAGTCACACCTCA
GGTACCTTTAAGACCAATGACTTACAAGGCAGCTGTAGATCTTAGCCACTTTTTAAAAGAAAAGGGGGGA
CTGGAAGGGCTAATTCACTCCCAACGAAGACAAGATATCCTTGATCTGTGGATCTACCACACACAAGGCT
ACTTCCCTGATTGGCAGAACTACACACCAGGGCCAGGGATCAGATATCCACTGACCTTTGGATGGTGCTA
CAAGCTAGTACCAGTTGAGCAAGAGAAGGTAGAAGAAGCCAATGAAGGAGAGAACACCCGCTTGTTACAC
CCTGTGAGCCTGCATGGGATGGATGACCCGGAGAGAGAAGTATTAGAGTGGAGGTTTGACAGCCGCCTAG
CATTTCATCACATGGCCCGAGAGCTGCATCCGGACTGTACTGGGTCTCTCTGGTTAGACCAGATCTGAGC
CTGGGAGCTCTCTGGCTAACTAGGGAACCCACTGCTTAAGCCTCAATAAAGCTTGCCTTGAGTGCTTCAA
GTAGTGTGTGCCCGTCTGTTGTGTGACTCTGGTAACTAGAGATCCCTCAGACCCTTTTAGTCAGTGTGGA
AAATCTCTAGCAGCATGTGAGCAAAAGGCCAGCAAAAGGCCAGGAACCGTAAAAAGGCCGCGTTGCTGGC
GTTTTTCCATAGGCTCCGCCCCCCTGACGAGCATCACAAAAATCGACGCTCAAGTCAGAGGTGGCGAAAC
CCGACAGGACTATAAAGATACCAGGCGTTTCCCCCTGGAAGCTCCCTCGTGCGCTCTCCTGTTCCGACCC
TGCCGCTTACCGGATACCTGTCCGCCTTTCTCCCTTCGGGAAGCGTGGCGCTTTCTCATAGCTCACGCTG
TAGGTATCTCAGTTCGGTGTAGGTCGTTCGCTCCAAGCTGGGCTGTGTGCACGAACCCCCCGTTCAGCCC
GACCGCTGCGCCTTATCCGGTAACTATCGTCTTGAGTCCAACCCGGTAAGACACGACTTATCGCCACTGG
CAGCAGCCACTGGTAACAGGATTAGCAGAGCGAGGTATGTAGGCGGTGCTACAGAGTTCTTGAAGTGGTG
GCCTAACTACGGCTACACTAGAAGAACAGTATTTGGTATCTGCGCTCTGCTGAAGCCAGTTACCTTCGGA
AAAAGAGTTGGTAGCTCTTGATCCGGCAAACAAACCACCGCTGGTAGCGGTGGTTTTTTTGTTTGCAAGC
AGCAGATTACGCGCAGAAAAAAAGGATCTCAAGAAGATCCTTTGATCTTTTCTACGGGGTCTGACGCTCA
GTGGAACGAAAACTCACGTTAAGGGATTTTGGTCATGAGATTATCAAAAAGGATCTTCACCTAGATCCTT
TTAAATTAAAAATGAAGTTTTAAATCAATCTAAAGTATATATGAGTAAACTTGGTCTGACAGTTACCAAT
GCTTAATCAGTGAGGCACCTATCTCAGCGATCTGTCTATTTCGTTCATCCATAGTTGCCTGACTCCCCGT
CGTGTAGATAACTACGATACGGGAGGGCTTACCATCTGGCCCCAGTGCTGCAATGATACCGCGAGACCCA
CGCTCACCGGCTCCAGATTTATCAGCAATAAACCAGCCAGCCGGAAGGGCCGAGCGCAGAAGTGGTCCTG
CAACTTTATCCGCCTCCATCCAGTCTATTAATTGTTGCCGGGAAGCTAGAGTAAGTAGTTCGCCAGTTAA
TAGTTTGCGCAACGTTGTTGCCATTGCTACAGGCATCGTGGTGTCACGCTCGTCGTTTGGTATGGCTTCA
TTCAGCTCCGGTTCCCAACGATCAAGGCGAGTTACATGATCCCCCATGTTGTGCAAAAAAGCGGTTAGCT
CCTTCGGTCCTCCGATCGTTGTCAGAAGTAAGTTGGCCGCAGTGTTATCACTCATGGTTATGGCAGCACT
GCATAATTCTCTTACTGTCATGCCATCCGTAAGATGCTTTTCTGTGACTGGTGAGTACTCAACCAAGTCA
TTCTGAGAATAGTGTATGCGGCGACCGAGTTGCTCTTGCCCGGCGTCAATACGGGATAATACCGCGCCAC
ATAGCAGAACTTTAAAAGTGCTCATCATTGGAAAACGTTCTTCGGGGCGAAAACTCTCAAGGATCTTACC
GCTGTTGAGATCCAGTTCGATGTAACCCACTCGTGCACCCAACTGATCTTCAGCATCTTTTACTTTCACC
AGCGTTTCTGGGTGAGCAAAAACAGGAAGGCAAAATGCCGCAAAAAAGGGAATAAGGGCGACACGGAAAT
GTTGAATACTCATACTCTTCCTTTTTCAATATTATTGAAGCATTTATCAGGGTTATTGTCTCATGAGCGG
ATACATATTTGAATGTATTTAGAAAAATAAACAAATAGGGGTTCCGCGCACATTTCCCCGAAAAGTGCCA
CCTGACGTCGACGGATCGGGAGATCTCCCGATCCCCTATGGTGCACTCTCAGTACAATCTGCTCTGATGC
CGCATAGTTAAGCCAGTATCTGCTCCCTGCTTGTGTGTTGGAGGTCGCTGAGTAGTGCGCGAGCAAAATT
TAAGCTACAACAAGGCAAGGCTTGACCGACAATTGCATGAAGAATCTGCTTAGGGTTAGGCGTTTTGCGC
TGCTTCGCGATGTACGGGCCAGATATACGCGTT
Features (pLannotate 1.2.2; 33 found; start..end, strand, type, name):
      1..380     +  enhancer       CMV enhancer: human cytomegalovirus immediate early enhancer
    381..580     +  promoter       CMV promoter: human cytomegalovirus (CMV) immediate early promoter
    598..778     +  LTR            5' LTR (truncated): truncated 5' long terminal repeat (LTR) from HIV-1
    825..950     +  misc_feature   HIV-1 Ψ: packaging signal of human immunodeficiency virus type 1
    934..1272    +  CDS            HIV-1 gag (fragment): gag protein from human immunodeficiency virus 1; gag
   1447..1680    +  misc_feature   RRE: The Rev response element (RRE) of HIV-1 allows for Rev-dependent mRNA export from the nucleus to the cytoplasm.
   2057..2157    +  CDS            Rev (fragment): human immunodeficiency virus 1 (HIV-1) Rev protein; rev; enhances nuclear export of unspliced and incompletely spliced viral mRNAs
   2207..2324    +  misc_feature   cPPT/CTS: central polypurine tract and central termination sequence of HIV-1
   2404..2644    +  promoter       U6 promoter: RNA polymerase III promoter for human U6 snRNA
   2676..2694    +  promoter       T7 promoter: promoter for bacteriophage T7 RNA polymerase
   2724..2848    +  protein_bind   attR1: mutant version of attR; recombination site for the Gateway® LR reaction LR Clonase™
   3084..3236    -  CDS            dpnD (fragment): DPND_STRPN - Protein predicted: Swiss-Prot protein existence level 4. From Streptococcus pneumoniae serotype 4 (strain ATCC BAA-334 / TIGR4).
   3280..3582    -  CDS            ccdB: CCDB_ECOLI - Also known as G, letB, letD. Experimental evidence at protein level: Swiss-Prot protein existence level 1. Toxic component of a type II toxin-antitoxin (TA) system, functioning in plasmid maintainence. Responsible for the post- segregational killing (PSK) of plasmid-free cells, also referred to as a plasmid addiction system. Half-life of over 2 hours. Cell killing by CcdB is accompanied by filamentation, defects in chromosome and plasmid segregation, defects in cell division, formation of anucleate cells, decreased DNA synthesis and plasmid loss. Interferes with the activity of DN
   3587..3745    -  CDS            ccdA (fragment): CCDA_ECO57 - Also known as H, letA. Experimental evidence at protein level: Swiss-Prot protein existence level 1. Antitoxin component of a type II toxin-antitoxin (TA) system which inhibits the post-segregational killing (PSK) of plasmid-free cells, also referred to as a plasmid addiction system. Binds to and blocks the activity of CcdB; will also remove bound CcdB protein from the CcdB-GyrA complex by forming a CcdA-CcdB complex, a process termed rejuvenation. Functions as a transcriptional corepressor for the ccdAB operon, repression also requires CcdB (By similarity). From Escherichia coli
   3927..4585    -  CDS            CmR: chloramphenicol acetyltransferase; cat; confers resistance to chloramphenicol
   4586..4688    -  promoter       cat promoter: promoter of the E. coli cat gene encoding chloramphenicol acetyltransferase
   4866..4990    -  protein_bind   attR2: mutant version of attR; recombination site for the Gateway® LR reaction LR Clonase™
   5023..5098    +  misc_RNA       gRNA scaffold: guide RNA scaffold for the Streptococcus pyogenes CRISPR/Cas9 system
   5106..5131    -  misc_feature   MCS (fragment): pBluescript multiple cloning site
   5166..5199    +  protein_bind   loxP: Cre-mediated recombination occurs in the 8-bp core sequence (GCATACAT). Cre recombinase
   5315..5618    +  enhancer       CMV enhancer: human cytomegalovirus immediate early enhancer
   5619..5822    +  promoter       CMV promoter: human cytomegalovirus (CMV) immediate early promoter
   5867..6583    +  CDS            EGFP: EGFP is a basic (constitutively fluorescent) green fluorescent protein published in 1996, derived from Aequorea victoria. It is reported to be a rapidly-maturing weak dimer with moderate acid sensitivity.
   6606..6639    +  protein_bind   loxP: Cre-mediated recombination occurs in the 8-bp core sequence (GCATACAT). Cre recombinase
   6672..6695    +  misc_feature   MCS (fragment): pBluescript multiple cloning site
   6695..7283    +  misc_feature   WPRE: woodchuck hepatitis virus posttranscriptional regulatory element
   7284..7303    +  misc_feature   MCS (fragment): pBluescript multiple cloning site
   7305..7805    +  CDS            nef (fragment): NEF_HV1LA - Experimental evidence at protein level: Swiss-Prot protein existence level 1. Extracellular Nef protein targets CD4(+) T-lymphocytes for apoptosis by interacting with CXCR4 surface receptors. From Human immunodeficiency virus type 1 group M subtype B (isolate Lai) (HIV-1).
   7812..7992    +  LTR            5' LTR (truncated): truncated 5' long terminal repeat (LTR) from HIV-1
   8054..8642    -  rep_origin     ori: high-copy-number ColE1/pMB1/pBR322/pUC origin of replication
   8813..9673    -  CDS            AmpR: β-lactamase; bla; confers resistance to ampicillin, carbenicillin, and related antibiotics
   9674..9778    -  promoter       AmpR promoter: bla
   9837..9889    -  misc_feature   bom (fragment): basis of mobility region from pBR322
