[The description below was written by a language model from this plasmid's Addgene catalogue record and pLannotate feature annotations shown in this document.]
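Description:
pLenti-sgRNA-Lib is an empty third-generation lentiviral backbone for expressing CRISPR/Cas9 single guide RNAs in mammalian cells, derived from pLL3.7 by replacing that vector's original U6 promoter with a human U6 promoter, a ccdB cassette and an sgRNA scaffold. It replicates in E. coli from a high-copy ColE1/pUC-type origin. Selection is with ampicillin (backbone β-lactamase gene) and chloramphenicol (CmR gene inside the stuffer cassette). Because the unmodified vector carries the toxic gyrase poison ccdB, it must be maintained in a ccdB-tolerant strain.

The viral portion has the usual third-generation layout. A CMV enhancer/promoter fused to a truncated HIV-1 5' LTR drives the genomic RNA, followed by the Ψ packaging signal with a gag fragment, the RRE for Rev-dependent export and the cPPT/CTS. A WPRE and a second truncated LTR lie at the 3' end.

Within this frame, the Pol III U6 promoter is followed by a counter-selectable cassette flanked by attR1 and attR2, which contains ccdB, a ccdA fragment and the cat promoter with CmR. The S. pyogenes gRNA scaffold comes immediately after it. Replacing the cassette with a guide sequence removes ccdB and places the spacer between U6 and the scaffold, so correct clones survive in ordinary strains. The record lists Gateway cloning as the method.

Downstream, a CMV-EGFP reporter flanked by two loxP sites marks transduced cells and could in principle be excised by Cre. No Cas9 is annotated, so the nuclease must be supplied separately. The name and associated publication indicate use in building pooled sgRNA libraries for functional genomic screens in human cells.
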