Addgene plasmid #53121: pLenti-sgRNA-Lib
Purpose: (Empty Backbone) sgRNA expression construction in a 3rd generation lentiviral backbone
Depositing lab: Wensheng Wei. Depositing organization: Peking University. Publication: High-throughput screening of a CRISPR/Cas9 library for functional genomics in human cells. Zhou Y, Zhu S, Cai C, Yuan P, Li C, Huang Y, Wei W. Nature. 2014 Apr 9. doi: 10.1038/nature13166. PubMed 24717434.
Backbone
  Vector backbone: pLL3.7, Addgene plasmid #11795
  Backbone manufacturer: Luk Parijs Lab
  Modifications to backbone: This was constructed by substituting its original U6 promoter in pLL3.7 for the human U6 promoter, ccdB cassette and sgRNA scaffold.
  Vector type: Mammalian Expression, Lentiviral, CRISPR
  Promoter: U6
Growth in bacteria
  Bacterial resistance: Chloramphenicol and Ampicillin, 25 & 100 μg/mL
  Growth temperature: 37°C
  Growth strain: ccdB Survival
  Copy number: High Copy
Gene/Insert
  Cloning method: Gateway Cloning
  Sequencing primers: 5′ hU6-F
Terms and licenses: Academic/Nonprofit Terms; Industry Terms: Not Available to Industry
Depositor comments: A CMV-EGFP reporter cassette is included in the vector to monitor expression.
How to cite: pLenti-sgRNA-Lib was a gift from Wensheng Wei (Addgene plasmid # 53121 ; http://n2t.net/addgene:53121 ; RRID:Addgene_53121)
