>Addgene plasmid #53121 | pLenti-sgRNA-Lib | depositor partial sequence | sequence record 82647 | U6-ccdB
TCTAGAGGTACCAAGGTCTGGCAGGAAGAGGGCCTATTTCCCATGATTCCTTCATATTTGCATATACGAT
ACAAGGCTGTTAGAGAGATAATTAGAATTAATTTGACTGTAAACACAAAGATATTAGTACAAAATACGTG
ACGTAGAAAGTAATAATTTCTTGGGTAGTTTGCAGTTTTAAAATTATGTTTTAAAATGGACTATCATATG
CTTACCGTAACTTGAAAGTATTTCGATTTCTTGGCTTTATATATCTTGTGGAAAGGACGAAACACCGAGA
GACGCTGGCTTATCGAAATTAATACGACTCACTATAGGGAGACCCAAGCTGGCTAGTTAAGCTATCAACA
AGTTTGTACAAAAAAGCTGAACGAGAAACGTAAAATGATATAAATATCAATATATTAAATTAGATTTTGC
ATAAAAAACAGACTACATAATACTGTAAAACACAACATATCCAGTCACTATGAATCAACTACTTAGATGG
TATTAGTGACCTGTAGTCGACCGACAGCCTTCCAAATGTTCTTCGGGTGATGCTGCCAACTTAGTCGACC
GACAGCCTTCCAAATGTTCTTCTCAAACGGAATCGTCGTATCCAGCCTACTCGCTATTGTCCTCAATGCC
GTATTAAATCATAAAAAGAAATAAGAAAAAGAGGTGCGAGCCTCTTTTTTGTGTGACAAAATAAAAACAT
CTACCTATTCATATACGCTAGTGTCATAGTCCTGAAAATCATCTGCATCAAGAACAATTTCACAACTCTT
ATACTTTTCTCTTACAAGTCGTTCGGCTTCATCTGGATTTTCAGCCTCTATACTTACTAAACGTGATAAA
GTTTCTGTAATTTCTACTGTATCGACCTGCAGACTGGCTGTGTATAAGGGAGCCTGACATTTATATTCCC
CAGAACATCAGGTTAATGGCGTTTTTGATGTCATTTTCGCGGTGGCTGAGATCAGCCACTTCTTCCCCGA
TAACGGAGACCGGCACACTGGCCATATCGGTGGTCATCATGCGCCAGCTTTCATCCCCGATATGCACCAC
CGGGTAAAGTTCACGGGAGACTTTATCTGACAGCAGACGTGCACTGGCCAGGGGGATCACCATCCGTCGC
CCGGGCGTGTCAATAATATCACTCTGTACATCCACAAACAGACGATAACGGCTCTCTCTTTTATAGGTGT
AAACCTTAAACTGCATTTCACCAGCCCCTGTTCTCGTCAGCAAAAGAGCCGTTCATTTCAATAAACCGGG
CGACCTCAGCCATCCCTTCCTGATTTTCCGCTTTCCAGCGTTCGGCACGCAGACGACGGGCTTCATTCTG
CATGGTTGTGCTTACCAGACCGGAGATATTGACATCATATATGCCTTGAGCAACTGATAGCTGTCGCTGT
CAACTGTCACTGTAATACGCTGCTTCATAGCATACCTCTTTTTGACATACTTCGGGTATACATATCAGTA
TATATTCTTATACCGCAAAAATCAGCGCGCAAATACGCATACTGTTATCTGGCTTTTAGTAAGCCGGATC
CACGCGGCGTTTACGCCCCCCCTGCCACTCATCGCAGTACTGTTGTAATTCATTAAGCATTCTGCCGACA
TGGAAGCCATCACAAACGGCATGATGAACCTGAATCGCCAGCGGCATCAGCACCTTGTCGCCTTGCGTAT
AATATTTGCCCATGGTGAAAACGGGGGCGAAGAAGTTGTCCATATTGGCCACGTTTAAATCAAAACTGGT
GAAACTCACCCAGGGATTGGCTGAGACGAAAAACATATTCTCAATAAACCCTTTAGGGAAATAGGCCAGG
TTTTCACCGTAACACGCCACATCTTGCGAATATATGTGTAGAAACTGCCGGAAATCGTCGTGGTATTCAC
TCCAGAGCGATGAAAACGTTTCAGTTTGCTCATGGAAAACGGTGTAACAAGGGTGAACACTATCCCATAT
CACCAGCTCACCGTCTTTCATTGCCATACGGAATTCCGGATGAGCATTCATCAGGCGGGCAAGAATGTGA
ATAAAGGCCGGATAAAACTTGTGCTTATTTTTCTTTACGGTCTTTAAAAAGGCCGTAATATCCAGCTGAA
CGGTCTGGTTATAGGTACATTGAGCAACTGACTGAAATGCCTCAAAATGTTCTTTACGATGCCATTGGGA
TATATCAACGGTGGTATATCCAGTGATTTTTTTCTCCATTTTAGCTTCCTTAGCTCCTGAAAATCTCGAT
AACTCAAAAAATACGCCCGGTAGTGATCTTATTTCATTATGGTGAAAGTTGGAACCTCTTACGTGCCGAT
CAACGTCTCATTTTCGCCAAAAGTTGGCCCAGGGCTTCCCGGTATCAACAGGGACACCAGGATTTATTTA
TTCTGCGAAGTGATCTTCCGTCACAGGTATTTATTCGGCGCAAAGTGCGTCGGGTGATGCTGCCAACTTA
GTCGACTACAGGTCACTAATACCATCTAAGTAGTTGATTCATAGTGACTGGATATGTTGTGTTTTACAGT
ATTATGTAGTCTGTTTTTTATGCAAAATCTAATTTAATATATTGATATTTATATCATTTTACGTTTCTCG
TTCAGCTTTCTTGTACAAAGTGGTTGATCTAGAGGGCCCGCGGTTCGAACGTCTCTGTTTTAGAGCTAGA
AATAGCAAGTTAAAATAAGGCTAGTCCGTTATCAACTTGAAAAAGTGGCACCGAGTCGGTGCTTTTTTTC
TCGAG
