>Addgene plasmid #53121 | pLenti-sgRNA-Lib | addgene partial sequence | sequence record 86043 | StrepPyoCas9-5UTR-F 5'-CGGTGCCACTTTTTCAAGTTG-3'
ACTTGCTATTTCTAGCTCTAAAACAGAGACGTTCGAACCGCGGGCCCTCTAGATCAACCACTTTGTACAA
GAAAGCTGAACGAGAAACGTAAAATGATATAAATATCAATATATTAAATTAGATTTTGCATAAAAAACAG
ACTACATAATACTGTAAAACACAACATATCCAGTCACTATGAATCAACTACTTAGATGGTATTAGTGACC
TGTAGTCGACTAAGTTGGCAGCATCACCCGACGCACTTTGCGCCGAATAAATACCTGTGACGGAAGATCA
CTTCGCAGAATAAATAAATCCTGGTGTCCCTGTTGATACCGGGAAGCCCTGGGCCAACTTTTGGCGAAAA
TGAGACGTTGATCGGCACGTAAGAGGTTCCAACTTTCACCATAATGAAATAAGATCACTACCGGGCGTAT
TTTTTGAGTTATCGAGATTTTCAGGAGCTAAGGAAGCTAAAATGGAGAAAAAAATCACTGGATATACCAC
CGTTGATATATCCCAATGGCATCGTAAAGAACATTTTGAGGCATTTCAGTCAGTTGCTCAATGTACCTAT
AACCAGACCGTTCAGCTGGATATTACGGCCTTTTTAAAGACCGTAAAGAAAAATAAGCACAAGTTTTATC
CGGCCTTTATTCACATTCTTGCCCGCCTGATGAATGCTCATCCGGAATTCCGTATGGCAATGAAAGACGG
TGAGCTGGTGATATGGGATAGTGTTCACCCTTGTTACACCGTTTTCCATGAGCAAACTGAAACGTTTTCA
TCGCTCTGGAGTGAATACCACGACGATTTCCGGCAGTTTCTACACATATATTCGCAAGATGTGGCGTGTT
ACGGTGAAAACCTGGCCTATTTCCCTAAAGGGTTTATTGAGAATATGTTTTTCGTCTCAGCCAATCCCTG
GGTGAGTTTCACCAGTTTTGATTTAAACGTGGCCAATATGGACAACTTCTTCGCCCCCGTTTTCACCATG
GGCAAATATTATACGCA
