>Addgene plasmid #53121 | pLenti-sgRNA-Lib | addgene partial sequence | sequence record 125405 | ccdB-Fwd 5'-GCATGATGACCACCGATATG-3'
AGTGGCTGATCTCAGCCACCGCGAAAATGACATCAAAAACGCCATTAACCTGATGTTCTGGGGAATATAA
ATGTCAGGCTCCCTTATACACAGCCAGTCTGCAGGTCGATACAGTAGAAATTACAGAAACTTTATCACGT
TTAGTAAGTATAGAGGCTGAAAATCCAGATGAAGCCGAACGACTTGTAAGAGAAAAGTATAAGAGTTGTG
AAATTGTTCTTGATGCAGATGATTTTCAGGACTATGACACTAGCGTATATGAATAGGTAGATGTTTTTAT
TTTGTCACACAAAAAAGAGGCTCGCACCTCTTTTTCTTATTTCTTTTTATGATTTAATACGGCATTGAGG
ACAATAGCGAGTAGGCTGGATACGACGATTCCGTTTGAGAAGAACATTTGGAAGGCTGTCGGTCGACTAA
GTTGGCAGCATCACCCGAAGAACATTTGGAAGGCTGTCGGTCGACTACAGGTCACTAATACCATCTAAGT
AGTTGATTCATAGTGACTGGATATGTTGTGTTTTACAGTATTATGTAGTCTGTTTTTTATGCAAAATCTA
ATTTAATATATTGATATTTATATCATTTTACGTTTCTCGTTCAGCTTTTTTGTACAAACTTGTTGATAGC
TTAACTAGCCAGCTTGGGTCTCCCTATAGTGAGTCGTATTAATTTCGATAAGCCAGCGTCTCTCGGTGTT
TCGTCCTTTCCACAAGATATATAAAGCCAAGAAATCGAAATACTTTCAAGTTACGGTAAGCATATGATAG
TCCATTTTAAAACATAATTTTAAAACTGCAAACTACCCAAGAAATTATTACTTTCTACGTCACGTATTTT
GTACTAATATCTTTGTGTTTACAGTCAAATTAATTCTAATTATCTCTCTAACAGCCTTGTATCGTATATG
CAAATATGAAGGAATCATGGGAAATAGGCCCTCTTCCTGCCAGACCTTGGTACCTCTAGAGCGGGCCCGG
TACTAACCAAACTGGATCTCTGCTGTCCCTGTAATAAACCCGAAAATTTTGAA
