>Addgene plasmid #53121 | pLenti-sgRNA-Lib | addgene partial sequence | sequence record 125408 | hU6-F 5'-GAGGGCCTATTTCCCATGATT-3'
AGGCTGTTAGAGAGATAATTAGAATTAATTTGACTGTAAACACAAAGATATTAGTACAAAATACGTGACG
TAGAAAGTAATAATTTCTTGGGTAGTTTGCAGTTTTAAAATTATGTTTTAAAATGGACTATCATATGCTT
ACCGTAACTTGAAAGTATTTCGATTTCTTGGCTTTATATATCTTGTGGAAAGGACGAAACACCGAGAGAC
GCTGGCTTATCGAAATTAATACGACTCACTATAGGGAGACCCAAGCTGGCTAGTTAAGCTATCAACAAGT
TTGTACAAAAAAGCTGAACGAGAAACGTAAAATGATATAAATATCAATATATTAAATTAGATTTTGCATA
AAAAACAGACTACATAATACTGTAAAACACAACATATCCAGTCACTATGAATCAACTACTTAGATGGTAT
TAGTGACCTGTAGTCGACCGACAGCCTTCCAAATGTTCTTCGGGTGATGCTGCCAACTTAGTCGACCGAC
AGCCTTCCAAATGTTCTTCTCAAACGGAATCGTCGTATCCAGCCTACTCGCTATTGTCCTCAATGCCGTA
TTAAATCATAAAAAGAAATAAGAAAAAGAGGTGCGAGCCTCTTTTTTGTGTGACAAAATAAAAACATCTA
CCTATTCATATACGCTAGTGTCATAGTCCTGAAAATCATCTGCATCAAGAACAATTTCACAACTCTTATA
CTTTTCTCTTACAAGTCGTTCGGCTTCATCTGGATTTTCAGCCTCTATACTTACTAAACGTGATAAAGTT
TCTGTAATTTCTACTGTATCGACCTGCAGACTGGCTGTGTATAAGGGAGCCTGACATTTATATTCCCCAG
AACATCAGGTTAATGGCGTTTTTGATGTCATTTTCGCGGTGGCTGAGATCAGCCACTTCTTCCCCGATAA
CGGAGACCGGCACACTGGCCATATCGGTGGTCATCATGCGCCAGCTTTCATCCCCGATATGCACCACCGG
GTAAAGTTCACGGGAGACTTTATCTGACAGCAGACGTGCACTGGCCAGGGGGATCACCATCCGTCGCCCG
GGCGTGTCAATAATATCACTCTG
